>Addgene plasmid #109161 | pIDS-RESTwt full-length | depositor full sequence | sequence record 205883 | Plasmid sequence partially verified by sequencing
CGATACTAGTATACGGACCTTTAATTCAACCCAACACAATATATTATAGTTAAATAAGAATTATTATCAA
ATCATTTGTATATTAATTAAAATACTATACTGTAAATTACATTTTATTTACAATCACTCGACGAAGACTT
GATCACCCGGGATCTCGAGATGGCCACCCAGGTAATGGGGCAGTCTTCTGGAGGAGGAGGGCTGTTTACC
AGCAGTGGCAACATTGGAATGGCCCTGCCTAACGACATGTATGACTTGCATGACCTTTCCAAAGCTGAAC
TGGCCGCACCTCAGCTTATTATGCTGGCAAATGTGGCCTTAACTGGGGAAGTAAATGGCAGCTGCTGTGA
TTACCTGGTCGGTGAAGAAAGACAGATGGCAGAACTGATGCCGGTTGGGGATAACAACTTTTCAGATAGT
GAAGAAGGAGAAGGACTTGAAGAGTCTGCTGATATAAAAGGTGAACCTCATGGACTGGAAAACATGGAAC
TGAGAAGTTTGGAACTCAGCGTCGTAGAACCTCAGCCTGTATTTGAGGCATCAGGTGCTCCAGATATTTA
CAGTTCAAATAAAGATCTTCCCCCTGAAACACCTGGAGCGGAGGACAAAGGCAAGAGCTCGAAGACCAAA
CCCTTTCGCTGTAAGCCATGCCAATATGAAGCAGAATCTGAAGAACAGTTTGTGCATCACATCAGAGTTC
ACAGTGCTAAGAAATTTTTTGTGGAAGAGAGTGCAGAGAAGCAGGCAAAAGCCAGGGAATCTGGCTCTTC
CACTGCAGAAGAGGGAGATTTCTCCAAGGGCCCCATTCGCTGTGACCGCTGCGGCTACAATACTAATCGA
TATGATCACTATACAGCACACCTGAAACACCACACCAGAGCTGGGGATAATGAGCGAGTCTACAAGTGTA
TCATTTGCACATACACAACAGTGAGCGAGTATCACTGGAGGAAACATTTAAGAAACCATTTTCCAAGGAA
AGTATACACATGTGGAAAATGCAACTATTTTTCAGACAGAAAAAACAATTATGTTCAGCATGTTAGAACT
CATACAGGAGAACGCCCATATAAATGTGAACTTTGTCCTTACTCAAGTTCTCAGAAGACTCATCTAACTA
GACATATGCGTACTCATTCAGGTGAGAAGCCATTTAAATGTGATCAGTGCAGTTATGTGGCCTCTAATCA
ACATGAAGTAACCCGCCATGCAAGACAGGTTCACAATGGGCCTAAACCTCTTAATTGCCCACACTGTGAT
TACAAAACAGCAGATAGAAGCAACTTCAAAAAACATGTAGAGCTACATGTGAACCCACGGCAGTTCAATT
GCCCTGTATGTGACTATGCAGCTTCCAAGAAGTGTAATCTACAGTATCACTTCAAATCTAAGCATCCTAC
TTGTCCTAATAAAACAATGGATGTCTCAAAAGTGAAACTAAAGAAAACCAAAAAACGAGAGGCTGACTTG
CCTGATAATATTACCAATGAAAAAACAGAAATAGAACAAACAAAAATAAAAGGGGATGTGGCTGGAAAGA
AAAATGAAAAGTCCGTCAAAGCAGAGAAAAGAGATGTCTCAAAAGAGAAAAAGCCTTCTAATAATGTGTC
AGTGATCCAGGTGACTACCAGAACTCGAAAATCAGTAACAGAGGTGAAAGAGATGGATGTGCATACAGGA
AGCAATTCAGAAAAATTCAGTAAAACTAAGAAAAGCAAAAGGAAGCTGGAAGTTGACAGCCATTCTTTAC
ATGGTCCTGTGAATGATGAGGAATCTTCAACAAAAAAGAAAAAGAAGGTAGAAAGCAAATCCAAAAATAA
TAGTCAGGAAGTGCCAAAGGGTGACAGCAAAGTGGAGGAGAATAAAAAGCAAAATACTTGCATGAAAAAA
AGTACAAAGAAGAAAACTCTGAAAAATAAATCAAGTAAGAAAAGCAGTAAGCCTCCTCAGAAGGAACCTG
TTGAGAAGGGATCTGCTCAGATGGACCCTCCTCAGATGGGGCCTGCTCCCACAGAGGCGGTTCAGAAGGG
GCCCATTCAGGTGGAGCCGCCACCTCCCATGGAGCATGCTCAGATGGAGGGTGCCCAGATACGGCCTGCT
CCTGACGAGCCTGTTCAGATGGAGGTGGTTCAGGAGGGGCCTGCTCAGAAGGAGCTGCTGCCTCCCGTGG
AGCCTGCTCAGATGGTGGGTGCCCAAATTGTACTTGCTCACATGGAGCTGCCTCCTCCCATGGAGACTGC
TCAGACGGAGGTTGCCCAAATGGGGCCTGCTCCCATGGAACCTGCTCAGATGGAGGTTGCCCAGGTAGAA
TCTGCTCCCATGCAGGTGGTCCAGAAGGAGCCTGTTCAGATGGAGCTGTCTCCTCCCATGGAGGTGGTCC
AGAAGGAGCCTGTTCAGATAGAGCTGTCTCCTCCCATGGAGGTGGTCCAGAAGGAACCTGTTAAGATAGA
GCTGTCTCCTCCCATAGAGGTGGTCCAGAAGGAGCCTGTTCAGATGGAGTTGTCTCCTCCCATGGGGGTG
GTTCAGAAGGAGCCTGCTCAGAGGGAGCCACCTCCTCCCAGAGAGCCTCCCCTTCACATGGAGCCAATTT
CCAAAAAGCCTCCTCTCCGAAAAGATAAAAAGGAAAAGTCTAACATGCAGAGTGAAAGGGCACGGAAGGA
GCAAGTCCTTATTGAAGTTGGCTTAGTGCCTGTTAAAGATAGCTGGCTTCTAAAGGAAAGTGTAAGCACA
GAGGATCTCTCACCACCATCACCACCACTGCCAAAGGAAAATTTAAGAGAAGAGGCATCAGGAGACCAAA
AATTACTCAACACAGGTGAAGGAAATAAAGAAGCCCCTCTTCAGAAAGTAGGAGCAGAAGAGGCAGATGA
GAGCCTACCTGGTCTTGCTGCTAATATCAACGAATCTACCCATATTTCATCCTCTGGACAAAACTTGAAT
ACGCCAGAGGGTGAAACTTTAAATGGTAAACATCAGACTGACAGTATAGTTTGTGAAATGAAAATGGACA
CTGATCAGAACACAAGAGAGAATCTCACTGGTATAAATTCAACAGTTGAAGAACCAGTTTCACCAATGCT
TCCCCCTTCAGCAGTAGAAGAACGTGAAGCAGTGTCCAAAACTGCACTGGCATCACCTCCTGCTACAATG
GCAGCAAATGAGTCTCAGGAAATTGATGAAGATGAAGGCATCCACAGCCATGAAGGAAGTGACCTAAGTG
ACAACATGTCAGAGGGTAGTGATGATTCTGGATTGCATGGGGCTCGGCCAGTTCCACAAGAATCTAGCAG
AAAAAATGCAAAGGAAGCGTTGGCAGTCAAAGCGGCTAAGGGAGATTTTGTTTGTATCTTCTGTGATCGT
TCTTTCAGAAAGGGAAAAGATTACAGCAAACACCTCAATCGCCATTTGGTTAATGTGTACTATCTTGAAG
AAGCAGCTCAAGGGCAGGAGTAAGCTAGCAGCTGATGCATAGCATGCGGTACCGGGAGATGGGGGAGGCT
AACTGAAACACGGAAGGAGACAATACCGGAAGGAACCCGCGCTATGACGGCAATAAAAAGACAGAATAAA
ACGCACGGGTGTTGGGTCGTTTGTTCATAAACGCGGGGTTCGGTCCCAGGGCTGGCACTCTGTCGATACC
CCACCGAGACCCCATTGGGACCAATACGCCCGCGTTTCTTCCTTTTCCCCACCCCAACCCCCAAGTTCGG
GTGAAGGCCCAGGGCTCGCAGCCAACGTCGGGGCGGCAAGCCCTGCCATAGCCACTACGGGTACGTTTAA
ACCCATGTGCCTGGCAGATAACTTCGTATAATGTATGCTATACGAAGTTATGGTACGTACTAAGCTCTCA
TGTTTCACGTACTAAGCTCTCATGTTTAACGTACTAAGCTCTCATGTTTAACGAACTAAACCCTCATGGC
TAACGTACTAAGCTCTCATGGCTAACGTACTAAGCTCTCATGTTTCACGTACTAAGCTCTCATGTTTGAA
CAATAAAATTAATATAAATCAGCAACTTAAATAGCCTCTAAGGTTTTAAGTTTTATAAGAAAAAAAAGAA
TATATAAGGCTTTTAAAGCTTTTAAGGTTTAACGGTTGTGGACAACAAGCCAGGGATGTAACGCACTGAG
AAGCCCTTAGAGCCTCTCAAAGCAATTTTGAGTGACACAGGAACACTTAACGGCTGACATAATTCAGCTT
CACGCTGCCGCAAGCACTCAGGGCGCAAGGGCTGCTAAAGGAAGCGGAACACGTAGAAAGCCAGTCCGCA
GAAACGGTGCTGACCCCGGATGAATGTCAGCTGGGAGGCAGAATAAATGATCATATCGTCAATTATTACC
TCCACGGGGAGAGCCTGAGCAAACTGGCCTCAGGCATTTGAGAAGCACACGGTCACACTGCTTCCGGTAG
TCAATAAACCGGTAAGTAGCGTATGCGCTCACGCAACTGGTCCAGAACCTTGACCGAACGCAGCGGTGGT
AACGGCGCAGTGGCGGTTTTCATGGCTTGTTATGACTGTTTTTTTGGGGTACAGTCTATGCCTCGGGCAT
CCAAGCAGCAAGCGCGTTACGCCGTGGGTCGATGTTTGATGTTATGGAGCAGCAACGATGTTACGCAGCA
GGGCAGTCGCCCTAAAACAAAGTTAAACATCATGAGGGAAGCGGTGATCGCCGAAGTATCGACTCAACTA
TCAGAGGTAGTTGGCGTCATCGAGCGCCATCTCGAACCGACGTTGCTGGCCGTACATTTGTACGGCTCCG
CAGTGGATGGCGGCCTGAAGCCACACAGTGATATTGATTTGCTGGTTACGGTGACCGTAAGGCTTGATGA
AACAACGCGGCGAGCTTTGATCAACGACCTTTTGGAAACTTCGGCTTCCCCTGGAGAGAGCGAGATTCTC
CGCGCTGTAGAAGTCACCATTGTTGTGCACGACGACATCATTCCGTGGCGTTATCCAGCTAAGCGCGAAC
TGCAATTTGGAGAATGGCAGCGCAATGACATTCTTGCAGGTATCTTCGAGCCAGCCACGATCGACATTGA
TCTGGCTATCTTGCTGACAAAAGCAAGAGAACATAGCGTTGCCTTGGTAGGTCCAGCGGCGGAGGAACTC
TTTGATCCGGTTCCTGAACAGGATCTATTTGAGGCGCTAAATGAAACCTTAACGCTATGGAACTCGCCGC
CCGACTGGGCTGGCGATGAGCGAAATGTAGTGCTTACGTTGTCCCGCATTTGGTACAGCGCAGTAACCGG
CAAAATCGCGCCGAAGGATGTCGCTGCCGACTGGGCAATGGAGCGCCTGCCGGCCCAGTATCAGCCCGTC
ATACTTGAAGCTAGACAGGCTTATCTTGGACAAGAAGAAGATCGCTTGGCCTCGCGCGCAGATCAGTTGG
AAGAATTTGTCCACTACGTGAAAGGCGAGATCACCAAGGTAGTCGGCAAATAATGTCTAACAATTCGTTC
AAGCCGACGGATCTATGTCGGGTGCGGAGAAAGAGGTAATGAAATGGCACCTAGGTAT
Features (pLannotate 1.2.2; 9 found; start..end, strand, type, name):
     16..125     +  promoter       p10 promoter: baculovirus promoter for expression in insect cells
    160..3450    +  CDS            REST: REST_HUMAN - Also known as NRSF, XBR. Experimental evidence at protein level: Swiss-Prot protein existence level 1. [Isoform 3]: Binds to the 3' region of the neuron-restrictive silencer element (NRSE), with lower affinity than full-length REST isoform 1 (By similarity). Exhibits weaker repressor activity compared to isoform 1 (PubMed:11779185). May negatively regulate the repressor activity of isoform 1 by binding to isoform 1, thereby preventing its binding to NRSE and leading to derepression of target genes (PubMed:11779185). However, in another study, does not appear to be implicated in re
   3548..3596    +  polyA_signal   HSV TK poly(A) signal: herpes simplex virus thymidine kinase polyadenylation signal (Cole and Stacy, 1985)
   3798..3831    -  protein_bind   loxP: Cre-mediated recombination occurs in the 8-bp core sequence (GCATACAT). Cre recombinase
   3833..4189    +  rep_origin     R6K γ ori: γ replication origin from E. coli plasmid R6K; requires the R6K initiator protein pi for replication
   4196..4309    +  CDS            tnpA (fragment): TN5P_ECOLX - Also known as tnp. Experimental evidence at protein level: Swiss-Prot protein existence level 1. Mediates transposition of transposon Tn5 by a 'cut and paste' mechanism. First, the monomeric transposase binds the 19 bp inverted DNA repeats flanking the transposon. Then, dimerization of the DNA- bound transposase creates a synaptic DNA complex. After nicking of the first DNA strand, excision of the transposon proceeds through a series of intermediates. The transposase then mediates the insertion of the transposon at a new site by strand transfer. The activity of the wild- type tran
   4423..4503    -  CDS            int (fragment): INT2_ECOLX - Protein inferred from homology: Swiss-Prot protein existence level 3. Putative integrase believed to be involved in the insertion of antibiotic resistance genes into plasmids and transposons. From Escherichia coli.
   4589..4645    +  CDS            GmR (fragment): gentamycin acetyltransferase; aacC1; confers resistance to gentamycin
   4652..5443    +  CDS            SmR: aminoglycoside adenylyltransferase (Murphy, 1985); aadA; confers resistance to spectinomycin and streptomycin
