>Addgene plasmid #109161 | pIDS-RESTwt full-length | addgene full sequence | sequence record 232888 | Addgene NGS Result
CGATACTAGTATACGGACCTTTAATTCAACCCAACACAATATATTATAGTTAAATAAGAATTATTATCAA
ATCATTTGTATATTAATTAAAATACTATACTGTAAATTACATTTTATTTACAATCACTCGACGAAGACTT
GATCACCCGGGATCTCGAGATGGCCACCCAGGTAATGGGGCAGTCTTCTGGAGGAGGAGGGCTGTTTACC
AGCAGTGGCAACATTGGAATGGCCCTGCCTAACGACATGTATGACTTGCATGACCTTTCCAAAGCTGAAC
TGGCCGCACCTCAGCTTATTATGCTGGCAAATGTGGCCTTAACTGGGGAAGTAAATGGCAGCTGCTGTGA
TTACCTGGTCGGTGAAGAAAGACAGATGGCAGAACTGATGCCGGTTGGGGATAACAACTTTTCAGATAGT
GAAGAAGGAGAAGGACTTGAAGAGTCTGCTGATATAAAAGGTGAACCTCATGGACTGGAAAACATGGAAC
TGAGAAGTTTGGAACTCAGCGTCGTAGAACCTCAGCCTGTATTTGAGGCATCAGGTGCTCCAGATATTTA
CAGTTCAAATAAAGATCTTCCCCCTGAAACACCTGGAGCGGAGGACAAAGGCAAGAGCTCGAAGACCAAA
CCCTTTCGCTGTAAGCCATGCCAATATGAAGCAGAATCTGAAGAACAGTTTGTGCATCACATCAGAGTTC
ACAGTGCTAAGAAATTTTTTGTGGAAGAGAGTGCAGAGAAGCAGGCAAAAGCCAGGGAATCTGGCTCTTC
CACTGCAGAAGAGGGAGATTTCTCCAAGGGCCCCATTCGCTGTGACCGCTGCGGCTACAATACTAATCGA
TATGATCACTATACAGCACACCTGAAACACCACACCAGAGCTGGGGATAATGAGCGAGTCTACAAGTGTA
TCATTTGCACATACACAACAGTGAGCGAGTATCACTGGAGGAAACATTTAAGAAACCATTTTCCAAGGAA
AGTATACACATGTGGAAAATGCAACTATTTTTCAGACAGAAAAAACAATTATGTTCAGCATGTTAGAACT
CATACAGGAGAACGCCCATATAAATGTGAACTTTGTCCTTACTCAAGTTCTCAGAAGACTCATCTAACTA
GACATATGCGTACTCATTCAGGTGAGAAGCCATTTAAATGTGATCAGTGCAGTTATGTGGCCTCTAATCA
ACATGAAGTAACCCGCCATGCAAGACAGGTTCACAATGGGCCTAAACCTCTTAATTGCCCACACTGTGAT
TACAAAACAGCAGATAGAAGCAACTTCAAAAAACATGTAGAGCTACATGTGAACCCACGGCAGTTCAATT
GCCCTGTATGTGACTATGCAGCTTCCAAGAAGTGTAATCTACAGTATCACTTCAAATCTAAGCATCCTAC
TTGTCCTAATAAAACAATGGATGTCTCAAAAGTGAAACTAAAGAAAACCAAAAAACGAGAGGCTGACTTG
CCTGATAATATTACCAATGAAAAAACAGAAATAGAACAAACAAAAATAAAAGGGGATGTGGCTGGAAAGA
AAAATGAAAAGTCCGTCAAAGCAGAGAAAAGAGATGTCTCAAAAGAGAAAAAGCCTTCTAATAATGTGTC
AGTGATCCAGGTGACTACCAGAACTCGAAAATCAGTAACAGAGGTGAAAGAGATGGATGTGCATACAGGA
AGCAATTCAGAAAAATTCAGTAAAACTAAGAAAAGCAAAAGGAAGCTGGAAGTTGACAGCCATTCTTTAC
ATGGTCCTGTGAATGATGAGGAATCTTCAACAAAAAAGAAAAAGAAGGTAGAAAGCAAATCCAAAAATAA
TAGTCAGGAAGTGCCAAAGGGTGACAGCAAAGTGGAGGAGAATAAAAAGCAAAATACTTGCATGAAAAAA
AGTACAAAGAAGAAAACTCTGAAAAATAAATCAAGTAAGAAAAGCAGTAAGCCTCCTCAGAAGGAACCTG
TTGAGAAGGGATCTGCTCAGATGGACCCTCCTCAGATGGGGCCTGCTCCCACAGAGGCGGTTCAGAAGGG
GCCCATTCAGGTGGAGCCGCCACCTCCCATGGAGCATGCTCAGATGGAGGGTGCCCAGATACGGCCTGCT
CCTGACGAGCCTGTTCAGATGGAGGTGGTTCAGGAGGGGCCTGCTCAGAAGGAGCTGCTGCCTCCCGTGG
AGCCTGCTCAGATGGTGGGTGCCCAAATTGTACTTGCTCACATGGAGCTGCCTCCTCCCATGGAGACTGC
TCAGACGGAGGTTGCCCAAATGGGGCCTGCTCCCATGGAACCTGCTCAGATGGAGGTTGCCCAGGTAGAA
TCTGCTCCCATGCAGGTGGTCCAGAAGGAGCCTGTTCAGATGGAGCTGTCTCCTCCCATGGAGGTGGTCC
AGAAGGAGCCTGTTCAGATAGAGCTGTCTCCTCCCATGGAGGTGGTCCAGAAGGAACCTGTTAAGATAGA
GCTGTCTCCTCCCATAGAGGTGGTCCAGAAGGAGCCTGTTCAGATGGAGTTGTCTCCTCCCATGGGGGTG
GTTCAGAAGGAGCCTGCTCAGAGGGAGCCACCTCCTCCCAGAGAGCCTCCCCTTCACATGGAGCCAATTT
CCAAAAAGCCTCCTCTCCGAAAAGATAAAAAGGAAAAGTCTAACATGCAGAGTGAAAGGGCACGGAAGGA
GCAAGTCCTTATTGAAGTTGGCTTAGTGCCTGTTAAAGATAGCTGGCTTCTAAAGGAAAGTGTAAGCACA
GAGGATCTCTCACCACCATCACCACCACTGCCAAAGGAAAATTTAAGAGAAGAGGCATCAGGAGACCAAA
AATTACTCAACACAGGTGAAGGAAATAAAGAAGCCCCTCTTCAGAAAGTAGGAGCAGAAGAGGCAGATGA
GAGCCTACCTGGTCTTGCTGCTAATATCAACGAATCTACCCATATTTCATCCTCTGGACAAAACTTGAAT
ACGCCAGAGGGTGAAACTTTAAATGGTAAACATCAGACTGACAGTATAGTTTGTGAAATGAAAATGGACA
CTGATCAGAACACAAGAGAGAATCTCACTGGTATAAATTCAACAGTTGAAGAACCAGTTTCACCAATGCT
TCCCCCTTCAGCAGTAGAAGAACGTGAAGCAGTGTCCAAAACTGCACTGGCATCACCTCCTGCTACAATG
GCAGCAAATGAGTCTCAGGAAATTGATGAAGATGAAGGCATCCACAGCCATGAAGGAAGTGACCTAAGTG
ACAACATGTCAGAGGGTAGTGATGATTCTGGATTGCATGGGGCTCGGCCAGTTCCACAAGAATCTAGCAG
AAAAAATGCAAAGGAAGCGTTGGCAGTCAAAGCGGCTAAGGGAGATTTTGTTTGTATCTTCTGTGATCGT
TCTTTCAGAAAGGGAAAAGATTACAGCAAACACCTCAATCGCCATTTGGTTAATGTGTACTATCTTGAAG
AAGCAGCTCAAGGGCAGGAGTAAGCTAGCAGCTGATGCATAGCATGCGGTACCGGGAGATGGGGGAGGCT
AACTGAAACACGGAAGGAGACAATACCGGAAGGAACCCGCGCTATGACGGCAATAAAAAGACAGAATAAA
ACGCACGGGTGTTGGGTCGTTTGTTCATAAACGCGGGGTTCGGTCCCAGGGCTGGCACTCTGTCGATACC
CCACCGAGACCCCATTGGGACCAATACGCCCGCGTTTCTTCCTTTTCCCCACCCCAACCCCCAAGTTCGG
GTGAAGGCCCAGGGCTCGCAGCCAACGTCGGGGCGGCAAGCCCTGCCATAGCCACTACGGGTACGTTTAA
ACCCATGTGCCTGGCAGATAACTTCGTATAATGTATGCTATACGAAGTTATGGTACGTACTAAGCTCTCA
TGTTTCACGTACTAAGCTCTCATGTTTAACGTACTAAGCTCTCATGTTTAACGAACTAAACCCTCATGGC
TAACGTACTAAGCTCTCATGGCTAACGTACTAAGCTCTCATGTTTCACGTACTAAGCTCTCATGTTTGAA
CAATAAAATTAATATAAATCAGCAACTTAAATAGCCTCTAAGGTTTTAAGTTTTATAAGAAAAAAAAGAA
TATATAAGGCTTTTAAAGCTTTTAAGGTTTAACGGTTGTGGACAACAAGCCAGGGATGTAACGCACTGAG
AAGCCCTTAGAGCCTCTCAAAGCAATTTTGAGTGACACAGGAACACTTAACGGCTGACATGGGAATTAGC
TTCACGCTGCCGCAAGCACTCAGGGCGCAAGGGCTGCTAAAGGAAGCGGAACACGTAGAAAGCCAGTCCG
CAGAAACGGTGCTGACCCCGGATGAATGTCAGCTGGGAGGCAGAATAAATGATCATATCGTCAATTATTA
CCTCCACGGGGAGAGCCTGAGCAAACTGGCCTCAGGCATTTGAGAAGCACACGGTCACACTGCTTCCGGT
AGTCAATAAACCGGTAAGTAGCGTATGCGCTCACGCAACTGGTCCAGAACCTTGACCGAACGCAGCGGTG
GTAACGGCGCAGTGGCGGTTTTCATGGCTTGTTATGACTGTTTTTTTGGGGTACAGTCTATGCCTCGGGC
ATCCAAGCAGCAAGCGCGTTACGCCGTGGGTCGATGTTTGATGTTATGGAGCAGCAACGATGTTACGCAG
CAGGGCAGTCGCCCTAAAACAAAGTTAAACATCATGAGGGAAGCGGTGATCGCCGAAGTATCGACTCAAC
TATCAGAGGTAGTTGGCGTCATCGAGCGCCATCTCGAACCGACGTTGCTGGCCGTACATTTGTACGGCTC
CGCAGTGGATGGCGGCCTGAAGCCACACAGTGATATTGATTTGCTGGTTACGGTGACCGTAAGGCTTGAT
GAAACAACGCGGCGAGCTTTGATCAACGACCTTTTGGAAACTTCGGCTTCCCCTGGAGAGAGCGAGATTC
TCCGCGCTGTAGAAGTCACCATTGTTGTGCACGACGACATCATTCCGTGGCGTTATCCAGCTAAGCGCGA
ACTGCAATTTGGAGAATGGCAGCGCAATGACATTCTTGCAGGTATCTTCGAGCCAGCCACGATCGACATT
GATCTGGCTATCTTGCTGACAAAAGCAAGAGAACATAGCGTTGCCTTGGTAGGTCCAGCGGCGGAGGAAC
TCTTTGATCCGGTTCCTGAACAGGATCTATTTGAGGCGCTAAATGAAACCTTAACGCTATGGAACTCGCC
GCCCGACTGGGCTGGCGATGAGCGAAATGTAGTGCTTACGTTGTCCCGCATTTGGTACAGCGCAGTAACC
GGCAAAATCGCGCCGAAGGATGTCGCTGCCGACTGGGCAATGGAGCGCCTGCCGGCCCAGTATCAGCCCG
TCATACTTGAAGCTAGACAGGCTTATCTTGGACAAGAAGAAGATCGCTTGGCCTCGCGCGCAGATCAGTT
GGAAGAATTTGTCCACTACGTGAAAGGCGAGATCACCAAGGTAGTCGGCAAATAATGTCTAACAATTCGT
TCAAGCCGACGGATCTATGTCGGGTGCGGAGAAAGAGGTAATGAAATGGCACCTAGGTAT
Features (pLannotate 1.2.2; 9 found; start..end, strand, type, name):
     16..125     +  promoter       p10 promoter: baculovirus promoter for expression in insect cells
    160..3450    +  CDS            REST: REST_HUMAN - Also known as NRSF, XBR. Experimental evidence at protein level: Swiss-Prot protein existence level 1. [Isoform 3]: Binds to the 3' region of the neuron-restrictive silencer element (NRSE), with lower affinity than full-length REST isoform 1 (By similarity). Exhibits weaker repressor activity compared to isoform 1 (PubMed:11779185). May negatively regulate the repressor activity of isoform 1 by binding to isoform 1, thereby preventing its binding to NRSE and leading to derepression of target genes (PubMed:11779185). However, in another study, does not appear to be implicated in re
   3548..3596    +  polyA_signal   HSV TK poly(A) signal: herpes simplex virus thymidine kinase polyadenylation signal (Cole and Stacy, 1985)
   3798..3831    -  protein_bind   loxP: Cre-mediated recombination occurs in the 8-bp core sequence (GCATACAT). Cre recombinase
   3833..4189    +  rep_origin     R6K γ ori: γ replication origin from E. coli plasmid R6K; requires the R6K initiator protein pi for replication
   4198..4311    +  CDS            tnpA (fragment): TN5P_ECOLX - Also known as tnp. Experimental evidence at protein level: Swiss-Prot protein existence level 1. Mediates transposition of transposon Tn5 by a 'cut and paste' mechanism. First, the monomeric transposase binds the 19 bp inverted DNA repeats flanking the transposon. Then, dimerization of the DNA- bound transposase creates a synaptic DNA complex. After nicking of the first DNA strand, excision of the transposon proceeds through a series of intermediates. The transposase then mediates the insertion of the transposon at a new site by strand transfer. The activity of the wild- type tran
   4425..4505    -  CDS            int (fragment): INT2_ECOLX - Protein inferred from homology: Swiss-Prot protein existence level 3. Putative integrase believed to be involved in the insertion of antibiotic resistance genes into plasmids and transposons. From Escherichia coli.
   4591..4647    +  CDS            GmR (fragment): gentamycin acetyltransferase; aacC1; confers resistance to gentamycin
   4654..5445    +  CDS            SmR: aminoglycoside adenylyltransferase (Murphy, 1985); aadA; confers resistance to spectinomycin and streptomycin
