[The description below was written by a language model from this plasmid's Addgene catalogue record and pLannotate feature annotations shown in this document.]
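Description:
pIDS-RESTwt full-length is an insect-cell expression plasmid built on the pIDS backbone, a small vector of about 5.5 kb designed for baculovirus-based protein production. It replicates from the R6K γ origin, which works only when the R6K pi initiator protein is supplied in trans. This explains why it is propagated in a pir-positive E. coli strain (Pir1) rather than in ordinary cloning strains. Selection is by spectinomycin, conferred by the aadA aminoglycoside adenylyltransferase gene (annotated SmR). Short fragments annotated as Tn5 transposase, an integrase and a gentamicin acetyltransferase lie upstream of the marker. They appear to be non-functional remnants carried along with the resistance cassette.

The payload is the human full-length REST/NRSF coding sequence, about 3.3 kb, encoding the transcriptional repressor that binds neuron-restrictive silencer elements. It sits downstream of the baculovirus p10 promoter, a very late viral promoter active in infected insect cells, and is followed by the HSV thymidine kinase polyadenylation signal. No affinity tag or reporter is annotated, and the record does not mention a fusion partner.

A single loxP site lies next to the origin. It allows Cre-mediated fusion of this plasmid with another loxP-bearing vector, and the conditional origin helps in selecting fused products in pir-negative hosts. This is the usual way such plasmids are combined into multigene constructs before transfer into a baculoviral genome, although the record does not describe the specific assembly partners. The stated purpose is expression of REST in a baculovirus/insect cell system, and the associated work concerns the assembly of REST repressor complexes. The two sequence records, one from the depositor and one from repository sequencing, differ by only two nucleotides in length and carry identical annotations.
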