Addgene plasmid #109161: pIDS-RESTwt full-length
Purpose: Encodes human full-length REST/NRSF to be expressed in a baculovirus/insect cell expression system
Depositing lab: Monika Golas. Depositing organization: Aarhus University. Publication: Stepwise assembly of functional C-terminal REST/NRSF transcriptional repressor complexes as a drug target. Inui K, Zhao Z, Yuan J, Jayaprakash S, Le LTM, Drakulic S, Sander B, Golas MM. Protein Sci. 2017 May;26(5):997-1011. doi: 10.1002/pro.3142. Epub 2017 Mar 12. PubMed 28218430.
Backbone
  Vector backbone: pIDS
  Backbone manufacturer: Geneva Biotech
  Vector type: Insect Expression
Growth in bacteria
  Bacterial resistance: Spectinomycin, 50 μg/mL
  Growth temperature: 37°C
  Growth strain: Pir1
  Copy number: Unknown
Gene/Insert
  Gene/Insert name: human full-length REST/NRSF
  Species: H. sapiens (human)
  Insert size (bp): 3294
  Entrez Gene: REST (a.k.a. DFNA27, GINGF5, HGF5, NRSF, WT6, XBR)
  Promoter: p10
  Cloning method: Unknown
  Sequencing primers: 5′ p10; 3′ HSV_rev
Terms and licenses: Academic/Nonprofit Terms; Industry Terms: Not Available to Industry
How to cite: pIDS-RESTwt full-length was a gift from Monika Golas (Addgene plasmid # 109161 ; http://n2t.net/addgene:109161 ; RRID:Addgene_109161)
